>Addgene plasmid #76355 | PHKG1 gRNA (BRDN0001147570) | addgene full sequence | sequence record 185684 | Addgene Assembled Sequence
CCCGGGTGCAAAGATGGATAAAGTTTTAAACAGAGAGGAATCTTTGCAGCTAATGGACCTTCTAGGTCTT
GAAAGGAGTGGGAATTGGCTCCGGTGCCCGTCAGTGGGCAGAGCGCACATCGCCCACAGTCCCCGAGAAG
TTGGGGGGAGGGGTCGGCAATTGATCCGGTGCCTAGAGAAGGTGGCGCGGGGTAAACTGGGAAAGTGATG
TCGTGTACTGGCTCCGCCTTTTTCCCGAGGGTGGGGGAGAACCGTATATAAGTGCAGTAGTCGCCGTGAA
CGTTCTTTTTCGCAACGGGTTTGCCGCCAGAACACAGGTAAGTGCCGTGTGTGGTTCCCGCGGGCCTGGC
CTCTTTACGGGTTATGGCCCTTGCGTGCCTTGAATTACTTCCACCTGGCTGCAGTACGTGATTCTTGATC
CCGAGCTTCGGGTTGGAAGTGGGTGGGAGAGTTCGAGGCCTTGCGCTTAAGGAGCCCCTTCGCCTCGTGC
TTGAGTTGAGGCCTGGCCTGGGCGCTGGGGCCGCCGCGTGCGAATCTGGTGGCACCTTCGCGCCTGTCTC
GCTGCTTTCGATAAGTCTCTAGCCATTTAAAATTTTTGATGACCTGCTGCGACGCTTTTTTTCTGGCAAG
ATAGTCTTGTAAATGCGGGCCAAGATCTGCACACTGGTATTTCGGTTTTTGGGGCCGCGGGCGGCGACGG
GGCCCGTGCGTCCCAGCGCACATGTTCGGCGAGGCGGGGCCTGCGAGCGCGGCCACCGAGAATCGGACGG
GGGTAGTCTCAAGCTGGCCGGCCTGCTCTGGTGCCTGGCCTCGCGCCGCCGTGTATCGCCCCGCCCTGGG
CGGCAAGGCTGGCCCGGTCGGCACCAGTTGCGTGAGCGGAAAGATGGCCGCTTCCCGGCCCTGCTGCAGG
GAGCTCAAAATGGAGGACGCGGCGCTCGGGAGAGCGGGCGGGTGAGTCACCCACACAAAGGAAAAGGGCC
TTTCCGTCCTCAGCCGTCGCTTCATGTGACTCCACGGAGTACCGGGCGCCGTCCAGGCACCTCGATTAGT
TCTCGAGCTTTTGGAGTACGTCGTCTTTAGGTTGGGGGGAGGGGTTTTATGCGATGGAGTTTCCCCACAC
TGAGTGGGTGGAGACTGAAGTTAGGCCAGCTTGGCACTTGATGTAATTCTCCTTGGAATTTGCCCTTTTT
GAGTTTGGATCTTGGTTCATTCTCAAGCCTCAGACAGTGGTTCAAAGTTTTTTTCTTCCATTTCAGGTGT
CGTGACGTACGGCCACCATGACCGAGTACAAGCCCACGGTGCGCCTCGCCACCCGCGACGACGTCCCCAG
GGCCGTACGCACCCTCGCCGCCGCGTTCGCCGACTACCCCGCCACGCGCCACACCGTCGATCCGGACCGC
CACATCGAGCGGGTCACCGAGCTGCAAGAACTCTTCCTCACGCGCGTCGGGCTCGACATCGGCAAGGTGT
GGGTCGCGGACGACGGCGCCGCCGTGGCGGTCTGGACCACGCCGGAGAGCGTCGAAGCGGGGGCGGTGTT
CGCCGAGATCGGCCCGCGCATGGCCGAGTTGAGCGGTTCCCGGCTGGCCGCGCAGCAACAGATGGAAGGC
CTCCTGGCGCCGCACCGGCCCAAGGAGCCCGCGTGGTTCCTGGCCACCGTCGGAGTCTCGCCCGACCACC
AGGGCAAGGGTCTGGGCAGCGCCGTCGTGCTCCCCGGAGTGGAGGCGGCCGAGCGCGCCGGGGTGCCCGC
CTTCCTGGAGACCTCCGCGCCCCGCAACCTCCCCTTCTACGAGCGGCTCGGCTTCACCGTCACCGCCGAC
GTCGAGGTGCCCGAAGGACCGCGCACCTGGTGCATGACCCGCAAGCCCGGTGCCTGAACGCGTTAAGTCG
ACAATCAACCTCTGGATTACAAAATTTGTGAAAGATTGACTGGTATTCTTAACTATGTTGCTCCTTTTAC
GCTATGTGGATACGCTGCTTTAATGCCTTTGTATCATGCTATTGCTTCCCGTATGGCTTTCATTTTCTCC
TCCTTGTATAAATCCTGGTTGCTGTCTCTTTATGAGGAGTTGTGGCCCGTTGTCAGGCAACGTGGCGTGG
TGTGCACTGTGTTTGCTGACGCAACCCCCACTGGTTGGGGCATTGCCACCACCTGTCAGCTCCTTTCCGG
GACTTTCGCTTTCCCCCTCCCTATTGCCACGGCGGAACTCATCGCCGCCTGCCTTGCCCGCTGCTGGACA
GGGGCTCGGCTGTTGGGCACTGACAATTCCGTGGTGTTGTCGGGGAAATCATCGTCCTTTCCTTGGCTGC
TCGCCTGTGTTGCCACCTGGATTCTGCGCGGGACGTCCTTCTGCTACGTCCCTTCGGCCCTCAATCCAGC
GGACCTTCCTTCCCGCGGCCTGCTGCCGGCTCTGCGGCCTCTTCCGCGTCTTCGCCTTCGCCCTCAGACG
AGTCGGATCTCCCTTTGGGCCGCCTCCCCGCGTCGACTTTAAGACCAATGACTTACAAGGCAGCTGTAGA
TCTTAGCCACTTTTTAAAAGAAAAGGGGGGACTGGAAGGGCTAATTCACTCCCAACGAAGACAAGATCTG
CTTTTTGCTTGTACTGGGTCTCTCTGGTTAGACCAGATCTGAGCCTGGGAGCTCTCTGGCTAACTAGGGA
ACCCACTGCTTAAGCCTCAATAAAGCTTGCCTTGAGTGCTTCAAGTAGTGTGTGCCCGTCTGTTGTGTGA
CTCTGGTAACTAGAGATCCCTCAGACCCTTTTAGTCAGTGTGGAAAATCTCTAGCAGTACGTATAGTAGT
TCATGTCATCTTATTATTCAGTATTTATAACTTGCAAAGAAATGAATATCAGAGAGTGAGAGGAACTTGT
TTATTGCAGCTTATAATGGTTACAAATAAAGCAATAGCATCACAAATTTCACAAATAAAGCATTTTTTTC
ACTGCATTCTAGTTGTGGTTTGTCCAAACTCATCAATGTATCTTATCATGTCTGGCTCTAGCTATCCCGC
CCCTAACTCCGCCCATCCCGCCCCTAACTCCGCCCAGTTCCGCCCATTCTCCGCCCCATGGCTGACTAAT
TTTTTTTATTTATGCAGAGGCCGAGGCCGCCTCGGCCTCTGAGCTATTCCAGAAGTAGTGAGGAGGCTTT
TTTGGAGGCCTAGGGACGTACCCAATTCGCCCTATAGTGAGTCGTATTACGCGCGCTCACTGGCCGTCGT
TTTACAACGTCGTGACTGGGAAAACCCTGGCGTTACCCAACTTAATCGCCTTGCAGCACATCCCCCTTTC
GCCAGCTGGCGTAATAGCGAAGAGGCCCGCACCGATCGCCCTTCCCAACAGTTGCGCAGCCTGAATGGCG
AATGGG
[124 nt withheld, positions 3367-3490]
C
[91 nt withheld, positions 3492-3582]
A
[49 nt withheld, positions 3584-3632]
CCTTTGACGTTGGAGTCCACGTTCTTT
[37 nt withheld, positions 3660-3696]
ACCCTATCTCGGTCTATTCTTTTGATTTATAAGGGATTTTGCCGATTTCGGCCTATTGGTTAAAAAATGA
GCTGATTTAACAAAAATTTAACGCGAATTTTAACAAAATATTAACGCTTACAATTTAGGTGGCACTTTTC
GGGGAAATGTGCGCGGAACCCCTATTTGTTTATTTTTCTAAATACATTCAAATATGTATCCGCTCATGAG
ACAATAACCCTGATAAATGCTTCAATAATATTGAAAAAGGAAGAGTATGAGTATTCAACATTTCCGTGTC
GCCCTTATTCCCTTTTTTGCGGCATTTTGCCTTCCTGTTTTTGCTCACCCAGAAACGCTGGTGAAAGTAA
AAGATGCTGAAGATCAGTTGGGTGCACGAGTGGGTTACATCGAACTGGATCTCAACAGCGGTAAGATCCT
TGAGAGTTTTCGCCCCGAAGAACGTTTTCCAATGATGAGCACTTTTAAAGTTCTGCTATGTGGCGCGGTA
TTATCCCGTATTGACGCCGGGCAAGAGCAACTCGGTCGCCGCATACACTATTCTCAGAATGACTTGGTTG
AGTACTCACCAGTCACAGAAAAGCATCTTACGGATGGCATGACAGTAAGAGAATTATGCAGTGCTGCCAT
AACCATGAGTGATAACACTGCGGCCAACTTACTTCTGACAACGATCGGAGGACCGAAGGAGCTAACCGCT
TTTTTGCACAACATGGGGGATCATGTAACTCGCCTTGATCGTTGGGAACCGGAGCTGAATGAAGCCATAC
CAAACGACGAGCGTGACACCACGATGCCTGTAGCAATGGCAACAACGTTGCGCAAACTATTAACTGGCGA
ACTACTTACTCTAGCTTCCCGGCAACAATTAATAGACTGGATGGAGGCGGATAAAGTTGCAGGACCACTT
CTGCGCTCGGCCCTTCCGGCTGGCTGGTTTATTGCTGATAAATCTGGAGCCGGTGAGCGTGGGTCTCGCG
GTATCATTGCAGCACTGGGGCCAGATGGTAAGCCCTCCCGTATCGTAGTTATCTACACGACGGGGAGTCA
GGCAACTATGGATGAACGAAATAGACAGATCGCTGAGATAGGTGCCTCACTGATTAAGCATTGGTAACTG
TCAGACCAAGTTTACTCATATATACTTTAGATTGATTTAAAACTTCATTTTTAATTTAAAAGGATCTAGG
TGAAGATCCTTTTTGATAATCTCATGACCAAAATCCCTTAACGTGAGTTTTCGTTCCACTGAGCGTCAGA
CCCCGTAGAAAAGATCAAAGGATCTTCTTGAGATCCTTTTTTTCTGCGCGTAATCTGCTGCTTGCAAACA
AAAAAACCACCGCTACCAGCGGTGGTTTGTTTGCCGGATCAAGAGCTACCAACTCTTTTTCCGAAGGTAA
CTGGCTTCAGCAGAGCGCAGATACCAAATACTGTTCTTCTAGTGTAGCCGTAGTTAGGCCACCACTTCAA
GAACTCTGTAGCACCGCCTACATACCTCGCTCTGCTAATCCTGTTACCAGTGGCTGCTGCCAGTGGCGAT
AAGTCGTGTCTTACCGGGTTGGACTCAAGACGATAGTTACCGGATAAGGCGCAGCGGTCGGGCTGAACGG
GGGGTTCGTGCACACAGCCCAGCTTGGAGCGAACGACCTACACCGAACTGAGATACCTACAGCGTGAGCT
ATGAGAAAGCGCCACGCTTCCCGAAGGGAGAAAGGCGGACAGGTATCCGGTAAGCGGCAGGGTCGGAACA
GGAGAGCGCACGAGGGAGCTTCCAGGGGGAAACGCCTGGTATCTTTATAGTCCTGTCGGGTTTCGCCACC
TCTGACTTGAGCGTCGATTTTTGTGATGCTCGTCAGGGGGGCGGAGCCTATGGAAAAACGCCAGCAACGC
GGCCTTTTTACGGTTCCTGGCCTTTTGCTGGCCTTTTGCTCACATGTTCTTTCCTGCGTTATCCCCTGAT
TCTGTGGATAACCGTATTACCGCCTTTGAGTGAGCTGATACCGCTCGCCGCAGCCGAACGACCGAGCGCA
GCGAGTCAGTGAGCGAGGAAGCGGAAGAGCGCCCAATACGCAAACCGCCTCTCCCCGCGCGTTGGCCGAT
TCATTAATGCAGCTGGCACGACAGGTTTCCCGACTGGAAAGCGGGCAGTGAGCGCAACGCAATTAATGTG
AGTTAGCTCACTCATTAGGCACCCCAGGCTTTACACTTTATGCTTCCGGCTCGTATGTTGTGTGGAATTG
TGAGCGGATAACAATTTCACACAGGAAACAGCTATGACCATGATTACGCCAAGCGCGCAATTAACCCTCA
CTAAAGGGAACAAAAGCTGGAGCTGCAAGCTTAATGTAGTCTTATGCAATACTCTTGTAGTCTTGCAACA
TGGTAACGATGAGTTAGCAACATGCCTTACAAGGAGAGAAAAAGCACCGTGCATGCCGATTGGTGGAAGT
AAGGTGGTACGATCGTGCCTTATTAGGAAGGCAACAGACGGGTCTGACATGGATTGGACGAACCACTGAA
TTGCCGCATTGCAGAGATATTGTATTTAAGTGCCTAGCTCGATACATAAACGGGTCTCTCTGGTTAGACC
AGATCTGAGCCTGGGAGCTCTCTGGCTAACTAGGGAACCCACTGCTTAAGCCTCAATAAAGCTTGCCTTG
AGTGCTTCAAGTAGTGTGTGCCCGTCTGTTGTGTGACTCTGGTAACTAGAGATCCCTCAGACCCTTTTAG
TCAGTGTGGAAAATCTCTAGCAGTGGCGCCCGAACAGGGACTTGAAAGCGAAAGGGAAACCAGAGGAGCT
CTCTCGACGCAGGACTCGGCTTGCTGAAGCGCGCACGGCAAGAGGCGAGGGGCGGCGACTGGTGAGTACG
CCAAAAATTTTGACTAGCGGAGGCTAGAAGGAGAGAGATGGGTGCGAGAGCGTCAGTATTAAGCGGGGGA
GAATTAGATCGCGATGGGAAAAAATTCGGTTAAGGCCAGGGGGAAAGAAAAAATATAAATTAAAACATAT
AGTATGGGCAAGCAGGGAGCTAGAACGATTCGCAGTTAATCCTGGCCTGTTAGAAACATCAGAAGGCTGT
AGACAAATACTGGGACAGCTACAACCATCCCTTCAGACAGGATCAGAAGAACTTAGATCATTATATAATA
CAGTAGCAACCCTCTATTGTGTGCATCAAAGGATAGAGATAAAAGACACCAAGGAAGCTTTAGACAAGAT
AGAGGAAGAGCAAAACAAAAGTAAGACCACCGCACAGCAAGCGGCCGCTGATCTTCAGACCTGGAGGAGG
AGATATGAGGGACAATTGGAGAAGTGAATTATATAAATATAAAGTAGTAAAAATTGAACCATTAGGAGTA
GCACCCACCAAGGCAAAGAGAAGAGTGGTGCAGAGAGAAAAAAGAGCAGTGGGAATAGGAGCTTTGTTCC
TTGGGTTCTTGGGAGCAGCAGGAAGCACTATGGGCGCAGCGTCAATGACGCTGACGGTACAGGCCAGACA
ATTATTGTCTGGTATAGTGCAGCAGCAGAACAATTTGCTGAGGGCTATTGAGGCGCAACAGCATCTGTTG
CAACTCACAGTCTGGGGCATCAAGCAGCTCCAGGCAAGAATCCTGGCTGTGGAAAGATACCTAAAGGATC
AACAGCTCCTGGGGATTTGGGGTTGCTCTGGAAAACTCATTTGCACCACTGCTGTGCCTTGGAATGCTAG
TTGGAGTAATAAATCTCTGGAACAGATTTGGAATCACACGACCTGGATGGAGTGGGACAGAGAAATTAAC
AATTACACAAGCTTAATACACTCCTTAATTGAAGAATCGCAAAACCAGCAAGAAAAGAATGAACAAGAAT
TATTGGAATTAGATAAATGGGCAAGTTTGTGGAATTGGTTTAACATAACAAATTGGCTGTGGTATATAAA
ATTATTCATAATGATAGTAGGAGGCTTGGTAGGTTTAAGAATAGTTTTTGCTGTACTTTCTATAGTGAAT
AGAGTTAGGCAGGGATATTCACCATTATCGTTTCAGACCCACCTCCCAACCCCGAGGGGACCCAGAGAGG
GCCTATTTCCCATGATTCCTTCATATTTGCATATACGATACAAGGCTGTTAGAGAGATAATTAGAATTAA
TTTGACTGTAAACACAAAGATATTAGTACAAAATACGTGACGTAGAAAGTAATAATTTCTTGGGTAGTTT
GCAGTTTTAAAATTATGTTTTAAAATGGACTATCATATGCTTACCGTAACTTGAAAGTATTTCGATTTCT
TGGCTTTATATATCTTGTGGAAAGGACGAAACACCGTCAAGGTGACCTTCTCAGTGGTTTTAGAGCTAGA
AATAGCAAGTTAAAATAAGGCTAGTCCGTTATCAACTTGAAAAAGTGGCACCGAGTCGGTGCTTTTTTAA
GCTTGGCGTAACTAGATCTTGAGACAAATGGCAGTATTCATCCACAATTTTAAAAGAAAAGGGGGGATTG
GGGGGTACAGTGCAGGGGAAAGAATAGTAGACATAATAGCAACAGACATACAAACTAAAGAATTACAAAA
ACAAATTACAAAAATTCAAAATTTTCGGGTTTATTACAGGGACAGCAGAGATCCACTTTGGCGCCGGCTC
GAGGGGG
Features (pLannotate 1.2.2; 29 found; start..end, strand, type, name):
     14..80      +  CDS            small t antigen (fragment): SV40 (simian virus 40) small t antigen
    106..317     +  promoter       EF-1α core promoter: core promoter for human elongation factor EF-1α
    318..1256    +  intron         EF-1α intron A: intron upstream of the start codon of human EF-1α
   1278..1877    +  CDS            PuroR (fragment): puromycin N-acetyltransferase; pac from Streptomyces; confers resistance to puromycin
   1893..2481    +  misc_feature   WPRE: woodchuck hepatitis virus posttranscriptional regulatory element
   2532..2551    +  misc_feature   cPPT/CTS (fragment): central polypurine tract and central termination sequence of HIV-1
   2553..2786    +  LTR            3' LTR (ΔU3): self-inactivating 3' long terminal repeat (LTR) from HIV-1
   2864..2985    +  polyA_signal   SV40 poly(A) signal: SV40 polyadenylation signal
   3025..3160    +  rep_origin     SV40 ori: SV40 origin of replication
   3181..3199    -  promoter       T7 promoter: promoter for bacteriophage T7 RNA polymerase
   3207..3362    +  CDS            lacZα (fragment): LacZα fragment of β-galactosidase; lacZ fragment
   3367..3795    +  rep_origin     f1 ori (sequence partly withheld): f1 bacteriophage origin of replication; arrow indicates direction of (+) strand synthesis
   3848..3952    +  promoter       AmpR promoter: bla
   3953..4813    +  CDS            AmpR: β-lactamase; bla; confers resistance to ampicillin, carbenicillin, and related antibiotics
   4984..5572    +  rep_origin     ori: high-copy-number ColE1/pMB1/pBR322/pUC origin of replication
   5755..5847    +  CDS            lacI (fragment): lac repressor; lacI; The lac repressor binds to the lac operator to inhibit transcription in E. coli. This inhibition can be relieved by adding lactose or isopropyl-β-D-thiogalactopyranoside (IPTG).
   5860..5881    +  protein_bind   CAP binding site: CAP binding activates transcription in the presence of cAMP. E. coli catabolite activator protein
   5896..5926    +  promoter       lac promoter: promoter for the E. coli lac operon
   5934..5950    +  protein_bind   lac operator: The lac repressor binds to the lac operator to inhibit transcription in E. coli. This inhibition can be relieved by adding lactose or isopropyl-β-D-thiogalactopyranoside (IPTG). lac repressor encoded by lacI
   5995..6013    +  promoter       T3 promoter: promoter for bacteriophage T3 RNA polymerase
   6041..6267    +  promoter       RSV promoter: Rous sarcoma virus enhancer/promoter
   6268..6448    +  LTR            5' LTR (truncated): truncated 5' long terminal repeat (LTR) from HIV-1
   6495..6620    +  misc_feature   HIV-1 Ψ: packaging signal of human immunodeficiency virus type 1
   6604..6967    +  CDS            HIV-1 gag (fragment): gag protein from human immunodeficiency virus 1; gag
   7113..7346    +  misc_feature   RRE: The Rev response element (RRE) of HIV-1 allows for Rev-dependent mRNA export from the nucleus to the cytoplasm.
   7723..7749    +  CDS            Rev (fragment): human immunodeficiency virus 1 (HIV-1) Rev protein; rev; enhances nuclear export of unspliced and incompletely spliced viral mRNAs
   7753..7993    +  promoter       U6 promoter: RNA polymerase III promoter for human U6 snRNA
   8023..8098    +  misc_RNA       gRNA scaffold: guide RNA scaffold for the Streptococcus pyogenes CRISPR/Cas9 system
   8154..8271    +  misc_feature   cPPT/CTS: central polypurine tract and central termination sequence of HIV-1
