[The description below was written by a language model from this plasmid's Addgene catalogue record and pLannotate feature annotations shown in this document.]
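Description:
PHKG1 gRNA (BRDN0001147570) is a third-generation lentiviral CRISPR guide plasmid built on the lentiGuide-Puro backbone and designed to target human PHKG1; the depositor notes that the guide was designed against three PHKG1 reference transcripts. The 8.3 kb plasmid is propagated in E. coli through a high-copy ColE1/pUC-type origin with ampicillin selection (AmpR under its own bla promoter). It also carries an f1 origin and leftover cloning-vector elements: lac promoter/operator, lacZα and lacI fragments, and T7 and T3 promoters. An SV40 origin and poly(A) signal lie downstream of the 3′ LTR.

The viral genome is transcribed from an RSV promoter fused to a truncated HIV-1 5′ LTR, which makes transcription Tat-independent as is typical of third-generation designs. Following this are the Ψ packaging signal with a gag fragment, the Rev response element for nuclear export of the full-length RNA, and a cPPT/CTS that aids nuclear import of the provirus. The genome ends in a ΔU3 self-inactivating 3′ LTR. Between the LTRs sit two expression units. A human U6 RNA polymerase III promoter drives the PHKG1-specific spacer joined to the Streptococcus pyogenes Cas9 guide RNA scaffold. An EF-1α core promoter with intron A drives puromycin N-acetyltransferase for selecting transduced mammalian cells, with a WPRE to boost transcript expression.

The plasmid does not encode Cas9, so it must be used alongside a separate Cas9 lentivector or in cells that already express Cas9. It belongs to a human kinome guide collection and is suited to knocking out PHKG1 in individual experiments.
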