Addgene plasmid #76355: PHKG1 gRNA (BRDN0001147570)
Purpose: 3rd generation lentiviral gRNA plasmid targeting human PHKG1
Depositing lab: John Doench & David Root. Depositing organization: Broad Institute. Publication: Optimized sgRNA design to maximize activity and minimize off-target effects of CRISPR-Cas9. Doench JG, Fusi N, Sullender M, Hegde M, Vaimberg EW, Donovan KF, Smith I, Tothova Z, Wilen C, Orchard R, Virgin HW, Listgarten J, Root DE. Nat Biotechnol. 2016 Jan 18. doi: 10.1038/nbt.3437. PubMed 26780180.
Backbone
  Vector backbone: lentiGuide-Puro
  Backbone manufacturer: Zhang Lab (Addgene plasmid # 52963)
  Vector type: Mammalian Expression, Lentiviral, CRISPR
  Selectable markers: Puromycin
Growth in bacteria
  Bacterial resistance: Ampicillin, 100 μg/mL
  Growth temperature: 37°C
  Growth strain: DH5alpha
  Copy number: High Copy
Gene/Insert
  Gene/Insert name: PHKG1 (alt names: PHKG1; NM_001258459.1)
  gRNA/shRNA sequence: TCAAGGTGACCTTCTCAGTG
  Species: H. sapiens (human)
  Entrez Gene: PHKG1 (a.k.a. PHKG)
  Promoter: hU6
  Cloning method: Unknown
  Sequencing primers: 5′ U6-F; 3′ pS2-R
Terms and licenses: Academic/Nonprofit Terms; Industry Terms: Not Available to Industry
Depositor comments: The gRNA was designed to target the following Genbank reference sequence(s): NM_001258459.1,NM_001258460.1,NM_006213.4. Note that this plasmid does NOT contain Cas9. It should be used in conjunction with lentiCas9-Blast (Addgene #52962) or otherwise with cell lines already expressing Cas9. Browse the full kinome gRNA library at http://www.addgene.org/pooled-library/broadgpp-human-kinome/ or visit http://www.broadinstitute.org/rnai/public/ for detailed protocols and information.
How to cite: PHKG1 gRNA (BRDN0001147570) was a gift from John Doench & David Root (Addgene plasmid # 76355 ; http://n2t.net/addgene:76355 ; RRID:Addgene_76355)
