>Addgene plasmid #76355 | PHKG1 gRNA (BRDN0001147570) | depositor partial sequence | sequence record 143815 | Target Sequence
TCAAGGTGACCTTCTCAGTG
