>Addgene plasmid #76355 | PHKG1 gRNA (BRDN0001147570) | addgene partial sequence | sequence record 185683 | hU6-F
TAGAAAGTAATAATTTCTTGGGTAGTTTGCAGTTTTAAAATTATGTTTTAAAATGGACTATCATATGCTT
ACCGTAACTTGAAAGTATTTCGATTTCTTGGCTTTATATATCTTGTGGAAAGGACGAAACACCGTCAAGG
TGACCTTCTCAGTGGTTTTAGAGCTAGAAATAGCAAGTTAAAATAAGGCTAGTCCGTTATCAACTTGAAA
AAGTGGCACCGAGTCGGTGCTTTTTTAAGCTTGGCGTAACTAGATCTTGAGACAAATGGCAGTATTCATC
CACAATTTTAAAAGAAAAGGGGGGATTGGGGGGTACAGTGCAGGGGAAAGAATAGTAGACATAATAGCAA
CAGACATACAAACTAAAGAATTACAAAAACAAATTACAAAAATTCAAAATTTTCGGGTTTATTACAGGGA
CAGCAGAGATCCACTTTGGCGCCGGCTCGAGGGGGCCCGGGTGCAAAGATGGATAAAGTTTTAAACAGAG
AGGAATCTTTGCAGCTAATGGACCTTCTAGGTCTTGAAAGGAGTGGGAATTGGCTCCGGTGCCCGTCAGT
GGGCAGAGCG
